Addgene plasmid #189674: pBAD/HisB (TIRSTD)-sfGFP
Purpose: titratable expression of sfGFP in bacteria
Depositing lab: Daniel Daley. Depositing organization: Stockholms Universitet. Publication: Signal amplification of araC pBAD using a standardized translation initiation region. Shilling PJ, Khananisho D, Cumming AJ, Soderstrom B, Daley DO. Synth Biol (Oxf). 2022 Jul 5;7(1):ysac009. doi: 10.1093/synbio/ysac009. eCollection 2022. PubMed 35903559.
Backbone
  Vector backbone: pBAD/HisB
  Backbone manufacturer: Thermo
  Total vector size (bp): 4788
  Vector type: Bacterial Expression
Growth in bacteria
  Bacterial resistance: Ampicillin, 100 μg/mL
  Growth temperature: 37°C
  Growth strain: DH5alpha
  Copy number: High Copy
Gene/Insert
  Gene/Insert name: sfGFP
  Species: Synthetic
  Promoter: pBAD
  Tag / fusion protein: His-T7-EK (N terminal on backbone)
  Cloning method: Ligation Independent Cloning
  Sequencing primers: 5′ atgccatagcatttttatcc; 3′ gatttaatctgtatcagg
Terms and licenses: Academic/Nonprofit Terms; Industry Terms: Not Available to Industry
How to cite: pBAD/HisB (TIRSTD)-sfGFP was a gift from Daniel Daley (Addgene plasmid # 189674 ; http://n2t.net/addgene:189674 ; RRID:Addgene_189674)
