[The description below was written by a language model from this plasmid's Addgene catalogue record and pLannotate feature annotations shown in this document.]
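Description:
pBAD/HisB (TIRSTD)-sfGFP is a 4,788 bp bacterial expression plasmid built on the commercial pBAD/HisB backbone and designed for arabinose-titratable production of superfolder GFP in E. coli. It replicates from a ColE1/pMB1-type origin and is catalogued as high copy. The annotation also picks up the pBR322 bom (basis of mobility) region and only a short fragment of rop, so the copy-number-limiting Rop protein is presumably not made. Selection is by ampicillin through the bla (β-lactamase) gene driven by its own promoter.

The expression cassette uses the araBAD promoter, with the araC regulator encoded on the same plasmid and transcribed in the opposite direction. AraC represses the promoter in the absence of L-arabinose and activates it when the sugar is present, which lets expression be adjusted through inducer concentration. Downstream of the promoter lies the backbone's N-terminal leader: a polyhistidine tag (annotated by the software as a capTEV fragment, consistent with the 6xHis portion), the T7 gene 10 leader peptide, and the Xpress epitope containing an enterokinase cleavage site. This leader is followed by the synthetic sfGFP coding sequence, a rapidly maturing, constitutively fluorescent Aequorea-derived variant inserted by ligation-independent cloning. Transcription ends at the rrnB T1 and T2 terminators, which sit after a stretch of rrnB 5S rRNA sequence.

"TIRSTD" in the name and the associated publication title indicate that the plasmid carries a standardized translation initiation region, although this element is not separately annotated in the feature table. The construct serves as a fluorescent reporter for measuring the output and titratability of the araC/pBAD system.
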