Features (pLannotate 1.2.2; 14 found; start..end, strand, type, name):
      1..285     +  promoter       araBAD promoter: araBAD; promoter of the L-arabinose operon of E. coli; the araC regulatory gene is transcribed in the opposite direction (Guzman et al., 1995)
    331..351     +  CDS            capTEV™ (fragment): composite tag for in vivo biotinylation, TEV protease cleavage, and 6xHis tagging
    352..384     +  CDS            T7 tag (gene 10 leader): leader peptide from bacteriophage T7 gene 10 promotes efficient translation in E. coli
    388..411     +  CDS            Xpress™ tag: Xpress™ epitope tag, including an enterokinase recognition and cleavage site
    430..1140    +  CDS            Superfolder GFP: Superfolder GFP is a basic (constitutively fluorescent) green fluorescent protein published in 2005, derived from Aequorea victoria. It is reported to be a very rapidly-maturing weak dimer.
   1240..1355    +  ncRNA          5S rRNA: Accession: RF00001 - 5S ribosomal RNA
   1359..1445    +  terminator     rrnB T1 terminator: Escherichia coli rrnB; transcription terminator T1 from the E. coli rrnB gene
   1537..1564    +  terminator     rrnB T2 terminator: transcription terminator T2 from the E. coli rrnB gene
   1583..1674    +  promoter       AmpR promoter: bla
   1675..2535    +  CDS            AmpR: β-lactamase; bla; confers resistance to ampicillin, carbenicillin, and related antibiotics
   2706..3294    +  rep_origin     ori: high-copy-number ColE1/pMB1/pBR322/pUC origin of replication
   3480..3620    -  misc_feature   bom: basis of mobility region from pBR322
   3722..3762    -  CDS            rop (fragment): Rop protein, which maintains plasmids at low copy number; rop
   3887..4762    -  CDS            araC: ARAC_ECOLI - Experimental evidence at protein level: Swiss-Prot protein existence level 1. Transcription factor that regulates the expression of several genes involved in the transport and metabolism of L-arabinose (PubMed:4362626, PubMed:328165, PubMed:6251457, PubMed:2962192, PubMed:6319708, PubMed:2231717, PubMed:1447222). Functions both as a positive and a negative regulator (PubMed:328165, PubMed:6251457). In the presence of arabinose, activates the expression of the araBAD, araE, araFGH and araJ promoters (PubMed:4362626, PubMed:328165, PubMed:6251457, PubMed:2962192, PubMed:6319708, Pub
>Addgene plasmid #189674 | pBAD/HisB (TIRSTD)-sfGFP | addgene full sequence | sequence record 373852 | Addgene NGS Result
AAGAAACCAATTGTCCATATTGCATCAGACATTGCCGTCACTGCGTCTTTTACTGGCTCTTCTCGCTAAC
CAAACCGGTAACCCCGCTTATTAAAAGCATTCTGTAACAAAGCGGGACCAAAGCCATGACAAAAACGCGT
AACAAAAGTGTCTATAATCACGGCAGAAAAGTCCACATTGATTATTTGCACGGCGTCACACTTTGCTATG
CCATAGCATTTTTATCCATAAGATTAGCGGATCCTACCTGACGCTTTTTATCGCAACTCTCTACTGTTTC
TCCATACCCGTTTTTTGGGCTAACAGGAGGAATTAACCATGGGGGGTTCTCATCATCATCATCATCATGG
TATGGCTAGCATGACTGGTGGACAGCAAATGGGTCGGGATCTGTACGACGATGACGATAAGGATCCGAGC
TCGAGATCTAGCAAAGGAGAAGAACTTTTCACTGGAGTTGTCCCAATTCTTGTTGAATTAGATGGTGATG
TTAATGGGCACAAATTTTCTGTCCGTGGAGAGGGTGAAGGTGATGCTACAAACGGAAAACTCACCCTTAA
ATTTATTTGCACTACTGGAAAACTACCTGTTCCGTGGCCAACACTTGTCACTACTCTGACCTATGGTGTT
CAATGCTTTTCCCGTTATCCGGATCACATGAAACGGCATGACTTTTTCAAGAGTGCCATGCCCGAAGGTT
ATGTACAGGAACGCACTATATCTTTCAAAGATGACGGGACCTACAAGACGCGTGCTGAAGTCAAGTTTGA
AGGTGATACCCTTGTTAATCGTATCGAGTTAAAAGGTATTGATTTTAAAGAAGATGGAAACATTCTCGGA
CACAAACTGGAGTACAACTTTAACTCACACAATGTATACATCACGGCAGACAAACAAAAGAATGGAATCA
AAGCTAACTTCAAAATTCGCCACAACGTTGAAGATGGTTCCGTTCAACTAGCAGACCATTATCAACAAAA
TACTCCAATTGGCGATGGCCCTGTCCTTTTACCAGACAACCATTACCTGTCGACACAATCTGTTCTTTCG
AAAGATCCCAACGAAAAGCGTGACCACATGGTCCTTCTTGAGTTTGTAACTGCTGCTGGGATTACACATG
GCATGGATGAACTCTACAAATAAGAATTCGAAGCTTGGCTGTTTTGGCGGATGAGAGAAGATTTTCAGCC
TGATACAGATTAAATCAGAACGCAGAAGCGGTCTGATAAAACAGAATTTGCCTGGCGGCAGTAGCGCGGT
GGTCCCACCTGACCCCATGCCGAACTCAGAAGTGAAACGCCGTAGCGCCGATGGTAGTGTGGGGTCTCCC
CATGCGAGAGTAGGGAACTGCCAGGCATCAAATAAAACGAAAGGCTCAGTCGAAAGACTGGGCCTTTCGT
TTTATCTGTTGTTTGTCGGTGAACGCTCTCCTGAGTAGGACAAATCCGCCGGGAGCGGATTTGAACGTTG
CGAAGCAACGGCCCGGAGGGTGGCGGGCAGGACGCCCGCCATAAACTGCCAGGCATCAAATTAAGCAGAA
GGCCATCCTGACGGATGGCCTTTTTGCGTTTCTACAAACTCTTTTGTTTATTTTTCTAAATACATTCAAA
TATGTATCCGCTCATGAGACAATAACCCTGATAAATGCTTCAATAATATTGAAAAAGGAAGAGTATGAGT
ATTCAACATTTCCGTGTCGCCCTTATTCCCTTTTTTGCGGCATTTTGCCTTCCTGTTTTTGCTCACCCAG
AAACGCTGGTGAAAGTAAAAGATGCTGAAGATCAGTTGGGTGCACGAGTGGGTTACATCGAACTGGATCT
CAACAGCGGTAAGATCCTTGAGAGTTTTCGCCCCGAAGAACGTTTTCCAATGATGAGCACTTTTAAAGTT
CTGCTATGTGGCGCGGTATTATCCCGTGTTGACGCCGGGCAAGAGCAACTCGGTCGCCGCATACACTATT
CTCAGAATGACTTGGTTGAGTACTCACCAGTCACAGAAAAGCATCTTACGGATGGCATGACAGTAAGAGA
ATTATGCAGTGCTGCCATAACCATGAGTGATAACACTGCGGCCAACTTACTTCTGACAACGATCGGAGGA
CCGAAGGAGCTAACCGCTTTTTTGCACAACATGGGGGATCATGTAACTCGCCTTGATCGTTGGGAACCGG
AGCTGAATGAAGCCATACCAAACGACGAGCGTGACACCACGATGCCTGTAGCAATGGCAACAACGTTGCG
CAAACTATTAACTGGCGAACTACTTACTCTAGCTTCCCGGCAACAATTAATAGACTGGATGGAGGCGGAT
AAAGTTGCAGGACCACTTCTGCGCTCGGCCCTTCCGGCTGGCTGGTTTATTGCTGATAAATCTGGAGCCG
GTGAGCGTGGGTCTCGCGGTATCATTGCAGCACTGGGGCCAGATGGTAAGCCCTCCCGTATCGTAGTTAT
CTACACGACGGGGAGTCAGGCAACTATGGATGAACGAAATAGACAGATCGCTGAGATAGGTGCCTCACTG
ATTAAGCATTGGTAACTGTCAGACCAAGTTTACTCATATATACTTTAGATTGATTTAAAACTTCATTTTT
AATTTAAAAGGATCTAGGTGAAGATCCTTTTTGATAATCTCATGACCAAAATCCCTTAACGTGAGTTTTC
GTTCCACTGAGCGTCAGACCCCGTAGAAAAGATCAAAGGATCTTCTTGAGATCCTTTTTTTCTGCGCGTA
ATCTGCTGCTTGCAAACAAAAAAACCACCGCTACCAGCGGTGGTTTGTTTGCCGGATCAAGAGCTACCAA
CTCTTTTTCCGAAGGTAACTGGCTTCAGCAGAGCGCAGATACCAAATACTGTCCTTCTAGTGTAGCCGTA
GTTAGGCCACCACTTCAAGAACTCTGTAGCACCGCCTACATACCTCGCTCTGCTAATCCTGTTACCAGTG
GCTGCTGCCAGTGGCGATAAGTCGTGTCTTACCGGGTTGGACTCAAGACGATAGTTACCGGATAAGGCGC
AGCGGTCGGGCTGAACGGGGGGTTCGTGCACACAGCCCAGCTTGGAGCGAACGACCTACACCGAACTGAG
ATACCTACAGCGTGAGCTATGAGAAAGCGCCACGCTTCCCGAAGGGAGAAAGGCGGACAGGTATCCGGTA
AGCGGCAGGGTCGGAACAGGAGAGCGCACGAGGGAGCTTCCAGGGGGAAACGCCTGGTATCTTTATAGTC
CTGTCGGGTTTCGCCACCTCTGACTTGAGCGTCGATTTTTGTGATGCTCGTCAGGGGGGCGGAGCCTATG
GAAAAACGCCAGCAACGCGGCCTTTTTACGGTTCCTGGCCTTTTGCTGGCCTTTTGCTCACATGTTCTTT
CCTGCGTTATCCCCTGATTCTGTGGATAACCGTATTACCGCCTTTGAGTGAGCTGATACCGCTCGCCGCA
GCCGAACGACCGAGCGCAGCGAGTCAGTGAGCGAGGAAGCGGAAGAGCGCCTGATGCGGTATTTTCTCCT
TACGCATCTGTGCGGTATTTCACACCGCATATGGTGCACTCTCAGTACAATCTGCTCTGATGCCGCATAG
TTAAGCCAGTATACACTCCGCTATCGCTACGTGACTGGGTCATGGCTGCGCCCCGACACCCGCCAACACC
CGCTGACGCGCCCTGACGGGCTTGTCTGCTCCCGGCATCCGCTTACAGACAAGCTGTGACCGTCTCCGGG
AGCTGCATGTGTCAGAGGTTTTCACCGTCATCACCGAAACGCGCGAGGCAGCAGATCAATTCGCGCGCGA
AGGCGAAGCGGCATGCATAATGTGCCTGTCAAATGGACGAAGCAGGGATTCTGCAAACCCTATGCTACTC
CGTCAAGCCGTCAATTGTCTGATTCGTTACCAATTATGACAACTTGACGGCTACATCATTCACTTTTTCT
TCACAACCGGCACGGAACTCGCTCGGGCTGGCCCCGGTGCATTTTTTAAATACCCGCGAGAAATAGAGTT
GATCGTCAAAACCAACATTGCGACCGACGGTGGCGATAGGCATCCGGGTAGTGCTCAAAAGCAGCTTCGC
CTGACTAATGCGTTGGTCCTCGCGCCAGCTTAAGACGCTAATCCCTAACTGCTGGCGGAAAAGATGTGAC
AGACGCGACGGCGACAAGCAAACATGCTGTGCGACGCTGGCGATATCAAAATTGCTGTCTGCCAGGTGAT
CGCTGATGTACTGACAAGCCTCGCGTACCCGATTATCCATCGGTGGATGGAGCGACTCGTTAATCGCTTC
CATGCGCCGCAGTAACAATTGCTCAAGCAGATTTATCGCCAGCAGCTCCGAATAGCGCCCTTCCCCTTGC
CCGGCGTTAATGATTTGCCCAAACAGGTCGCTGAAATGCGGCTGGTGCGCTTCATCCGGGCGAAAGAACC
CCGTATTGGCAAATATTGACGGCCAGTTAAGCCATTCATGCCAGTAGGCGCGCGGACGAAAGTAAACCCA
CTGGTGATACCATTCGCGAGCCTCCGGATGACGACCGTAGTGATGAATCTCTCCTGGCGGGAACAGCAAA
ATATCACCCGGTCGGCAAACAAATTCTCGTCCCTGATTTTTCACCACCCCCTGACCGCGAATGGTGAGAT
TGAGAATATAACCTTTCATTCCCAGCGGTCGGTCGATAAAAAAATCGAGATAACCGTTGGCCTCAATCGG
CGTTAAACCCGCCACCAGATGGGCATTAAACGAGTATCCCGGCAGCAGGGGATCATTTTGCGCTTCAGCC
ATACTTTTCATACTCCCGCCATTCAGAG
